>Addgene plasmid #38770 | pEF.myc.ER-E2-Crimson | addgene full sequence | sequence record 200379 | Addgene NGS Result
GGTGTGGAAAGTCCCCAGGCTCCCCAGCAGGCAGAAGTATGCAAAGCATGCATCTCAATTAGTCAGCAAC
CATAGTCCCGCCCCTAACTCCGCCCATCCCGCCCCTAACTCCGCCCAGTTCCGCCCATTCTCCGCCCCTA
GGCTGACTAATTTTTTTTATTTATGCAGAGGCCGAGGCCGCCTCTGCCTCTGAGCTATTCCAGAAGTAGT
GAGGAGGCTTTTTTGGAGGCCTAGGCTTTTGCAAAAAGCTCCCCCCCCGGGAGGTCCACAATGGTTGAAC
AAGATGGATTGCACGCAGGTTCTCCGGCCGCTTGGGTGGAGAGGCTATTCGGCTATGACTGGGCACAACA
GACAATCGGCTGCTCTGATGCCGCCGTGTTCCGGCTGTCAGCGCAGGGGCGCCCGGTTCTTTTTGTCAAG
ACCGACCTGTCCGGTGCCCTGAATGAACTCCAGGACGAGGCAGCGCGGCTATCGTGGCTGGCCACGACGG
GCGTTCCTTGCGCAGCTGTGCTCGACGTTGTCACTGAAGCGGGAAGGGACTGGCTGCTATTGGGCGAAGT
GCCGGGGCAGGATCTCCTGTCATCTCACCTTGCTCCTGCCGAGAAAGTATCCATCATGGCTGATGCAATG
CGGCGGCTGCATACGCTTGATCCGGCTACCTGCCCATTCGACCACCAAGCGAAACATCGCATCGAGCGAG
CACGTACTCGGATGGAAGCCGGTCTTGTCGATCAGGATGATCTGGACGAAGAGCATCAGGGGCTCGCGCC
AGCCGAACTGTTCGCCAGGCTCAAGGCGCGTATGCCCGACGGCGAGGATCTCGTCGTGACTCATGGCGAT
GCCTGCTTGCCGAATATCATGGTGGAAAATGGCCGCTTTTCTGGATTCATCGACTGTGGCCGGCTGGGTG
TGGCGGACCGCTATCAGGACATAGCGTTGGCTACCCGTGATATTGCTGAAGAGCTTGGCGGCGAATGGGC
TGACCGCTTCCTCGTGCTTTACGGTATCGCCGCTCCCGATTCGCAGCGCATCGCCTTCTATCGCCTTCTT
GACGAGTTCTTCTGAGCGGGACTCTGGGGTTCGAAATGACCGACCAAGCGACGCCCAACCTGCCATCACG
AGATTTCGATTCCACCGCCGCCTTCTATGAAAGGTTGGGCTTCGGAATCGTTTTCCGGGACGCCGGCTGG
ATGATCCTCCAGCGCGGGGATCTCATGCTGGAGTTCTTCGCCCACCCCAACTTGTTTATTGCAGCTTATA
ATGGTTACAAATAAAGCAATAGCATCACAAATTTCACAAATAAAGCATTTTTTTCACTGCATTCTAGTTG
TGGTTTGTCCAAACTCATCAATGTATCTTATCATGTCTGTATACCGTCGATCTTTCCGCTTCCTCGCTCA
CTGACTCGCTGCGCTCGGTCGTTCGGCTGCGGCGAGCGGTATCAGCTCACTCAAAGGCGGTAATACGGTT
ATCCACAGAATCAGGGGATAACGCAGGAAAGAACATGTGAGCAAAAGGCCAGCAAAAGGCCAGGAACCGT
AAAAAGGCCGCGTTGCTGGCGTTTTTCCATAGGCTCCGCCCCCCTGACGAGCATCACAAAAATCGACGCT
CAAGTCAGAGGTGGCGAAACCCGACAGGACTATAAAGATACCAGGCGTTTCCCCCTGGAAGCTCCCTCGT
GCGCTCTCCTGTTCCGACCCTGCCGCTTACCGGATACCTGTCCGCCTTTCTCCCTTCGGGAAGCGTGGCG
CTTTCTCATAGCTCACGCTGTAGGTATCTCAGTTCGGTGTAGGTCGTTCGCTCCAAGCTGGGCTGTATGC
ACGAACCCCCCGTTCAGCCCGACCGCTGCGCCTTATCCGGTAACTATCGTCTTGAGTCCAACCCGGTAAG
ACACGACTTATCGCCACTGGCAGCAGCCACTGGTAACAGGATTAGCAGAGCGAGGTATGTAGGCGGTGCT
ACAGAGTTCTTGAAGTGGTGGCCTAACTACGGCTACACTAGAAGAACAGTATTTGGTATCTGCGCTCTGC
TGAAGCCAGTTACCTTCGGAAAAAGAGTTGGTAGCTCTTGATCCGGCAAACAAACCACCGCTGGTAGCGG
TGGTTTTTTTGTTTGCAAGCAGCAGATTACGCGCAGAAAAAAAGGATCTCAAGAAGATCCTTTGATCTTT
TCTACGGGGTCTGACGCTCAGTGGAACGAAAACTCACGTTAAGGGATTTTGGTCATGAGATTATCAAAAA
GGATCTTCACCTAGATCCTTTTAAATTAAAAATGAAGTTTTAAATCAATCTAAAGTATATATGAGTAAAC
TTGGTCTGACAGTTACCAATGCTTAATCAGTGAGGCACCTATCTCAGCGATCTGTCTATTTCGTTCATCC
ATAGTTGCCTGACTCCCCGTCGTGTAGATAACTACGATACGGGAGGGCTTACCATCTGGCCCCAGTGCTG
CAATGATACCGCGAGACCCACGCTCACCGGCTCCAGATTTATCAGCAATAAACCAGCCAGCCGGAAGGGC
CGAGCGCAGAAGTGGTCCTGCAACTTTATCCGCCTCCATCCAGTCTATTAATTGTTGCCGGGAAGCTAGA
GTAAGTAGTTCGCCAGTTAATAGTTTGCGCAACGTTGTTGCCATTGCTACAGGCATCGTGGTGTCACGCT
CGTCGTTTGGTATGGCTTCATTCAGCTCCGGTTCCCAACGATCAAGGCGAGTTACATGATCCCCCATGTT
GTGCAAAAAAGCGGTTAGCTCCTTCGGTCCTCCGATCGTTGTCAGAAGTAAGTTGGCCGCAGTGTTATCA
CTCATGGTTATGGCAGCACTGCATAATTCTCTTACTGTCATGCCATCCGTAAGATGCTTTTCTGTGACTG
GTGAGTACTCAACCAAGTCATTCTGAGAATAGTGTATGCGGCGACCGAGTTGCTCTTGCCCGGCGTCAAT
ACGGGATAATACCGCGCCACATAGCAGAACTTTAAAAGTGCTCATCATTGGAAAACGTTCTTCGGGGCGA
AAACTCTCAAGGATCTTACCGCTGTTGAGATCCAGTTCGATGTAACCCACTCGGGCACCCAACTGATCTT
CAGCATCTTTTACTTTCACCAGCGTTTCTGGGTGAGCAAAAACAGGAAGGCAAAATGCCGCAAAAAAGGG
AATAAGGGCGACACGGAAATGTTGAATACTCATACTCTTCCTTTTTCAATATTATTGAAGCATTTATCAG
GGTTATTGTCTCATGAGCGGATACATATTTGAATGTATTTAGAAAAATAAACAAATAGGGGTTCCGCGCA
CATTTCCCCGAAAAGTGCCACCTGACGTCAGATCGACGGATCGGGAGATCGGTACCGAATTCAAGCTTCG
TGAGGCTCCGGTGCCCGTCAGTGGGCAGAGCGCACATCGCCCACAGTCCCCGAGAAGTTGGGGGGAGGGG
TCGGCAATTGAACCGGTGCCTAGAGAAGGTGGCGCGGGGTAAACTGGGAAAGTGATGTCGTGTACTGGCT
CCGCCTTTTTCCCGAGGGTGGGGGAGAACCGTATATAAGTGCAGTAGTCGCCGTGAACGTTCTTTTTCGC
AACGGGTTTGCCGCCAGAACACAGGTAAGTGCCGTGTGTGGTTCCCGCGGGCCTGGCCTCTTTACGGGTT
ATGGCCCTTGCGTGCCTTGAATTACTTCCACCTGGCTCCAGTACGTGATTCTTGATCCCGAGCTGGAGCC
AGGGGCGGGCCTTGCGCTTTAGGAGCCCCTTCGCCTCGTGCTTGAGTTGAGGCCTGGCCTGGGCGCTGGG
GCCGCCGCGTGCGAATCTGGTGGCACCTTCGCGCCTGTCTCGCTGCTTTCGATAAGTCTCTAGCCATTTA
AAATTTTTGATGACCTGCTGCGACGCTTTTTTTCTGGCAAGATAGTCTTGTAAATGCGGGCCAGGATCTG
CACACTGGTATTTCGGTTTTTGGGGCCGCGGGCGGCGACGGGGCCCGTGCGTCCCAGCGCACATGTTCGG
CGAGGCGGGGCCTGCGAGCGCGGCCACCGAGAATCGGACGGGGGTAGTCTCAAGCTGGCCGGCCTGCTCT
GGTGCCTGGCCTCGCGCCGCCGTGTATCGCCCCGCCCTGGGCGGCAAGGCTGGCCCGGTCGGCACCAGTT
GCGTGAGCGGAAAGATGGCCGCTTCCCGGCCCTGCTCCAGGGGGCTCAAAATGGAGGACGCGGCGCTCGG
GAGAGCGGGCGGGTGAGTCACCCACACAAAGGAAAGGGGCCTTTCCGTCCTCAGCCGTCGCTTCATGTGA
CTCCACGGAGTACCGGGCGCCGTCCAGGCACCTCGATTAGTTCTGGAGCTTTTGGAGTACGTCGTCTTTA
GGTTGGGGGGAGGGGTTTTATGCGATGGAGTTTCCCCACACTGAGTGGGTGGAGACTGAAGTTAGGCCAG
CTTGGCACTTGATGTAATTCTCCTTGGAATTTGCCCTTTTTGAGTTTGGATCTTGGTTCATTCTCAAGCC
TCAGACAGTGGTTCAAAGTTTTTTTCTTCCATTTCAGGTGTCGTGAACACGTGGCCACCATGGGATGGAG
CTGTATCATCCTCTTCTTGGTAGCAACAGCTACAGGTAAGGGGTTAACAGTAGCAGGCTTGAGGTCTGGA
CATATATATGGGTGACAATGACATCCACTTTGCCTTTCTCTCCACAGGCGCGCACTCCCAGGTCCAACTG
CAGGTCGACATGGATAGCACTGAGAACGTCATCAAGCCCTTCATGCGCTTCAAGGTGCACATGGAGGGCT
CCGTGAACGGCCACGAGTTCGAGATCGAGGGCGTGGGCGAGGGCAAGCCCTACGAGGGCACCCAGACCGC
CAAGCTGCAAGTGACCAAGGGCGGCCCCCTGCCCTTCGCCTGGGACATCCTGTCCCCCCAGTTCTTCTAC
GGCTCCAAGGCGTACATCAAGCACCCCGCCGACATCCCCGACTACCTCAAGCAGTCCTTCCCCGAGGGCT
TCAAGTGGGAGCGCGTGATGAACTTCGAGGACGGCGGCGTGGTGACCGTGACCCAGGACTCCTCCCTGCA
GGACGGCACCCTCATCTACCACGTGAAGTTCATCGGCGTGAACTTCCCCTCCGACGGCCCCGTAATGCAG
AAGAAGACTCTGGGCTGGGAGCCCTCCACTGAGCGCAACTACCCCCGCGACGGCGTGCTGAAGGGCGAGA
ACCACATGGCGCTGAAGCTGAAGGGCGGCGGCCACTACCTGTGTGAGTTCAAGTCCATCTACATGGCCAA
GAAGCCCGTGAAGCTGCCCGGCTACCACTACGTGGACTACAAGCTCGACATCACCTCCCACAACGAGGAC
TACACCGTGGTGGAGCAGTACGAGCGCGCCGAGGCCCGCCACCACCTGTTCCAGGCGGCCGCAGAACAAA
AACTCATCTCAGAAGAGGATCTGAATGGGGCCGCAAGCGAGAAGGACGAGCTGTAGTCTAGAAGCTCGCT
GATCAGCCTCGACTGTGCCTTCTAGTTGCCAGCCATCTGTTGTTTGCCCCTCCCCCGTGCCTTCCTTGAC
CCTGGAAGGTGCCACTCCCACTGTCCTTTCCTAATAAAATGAGGAAATTGCATCGCATTGTCTGAGTAGG
TGTCATTCTATTCTGGGGGGTGGGGTGGGGCAGGACAGCAAGGGGGAGGATTGGGAAGACAATAGCAGGC
ATGCTGGGGATGGCCCGGGCTCTATGGCTTCTGAGGCGGAAAGAACCAGCTGGGGCTCTAGGGGGTATCC
CC
[124 nt withheld, positions 5743-5866]
C
[72 nt withheld, positions 5868-5939]
TCCCCCAAAAAACTTGATTA
[49 nt withheld, positions 5960-6008]
CCTTTGACGTTGGAGTCCACGTTCTTT
[37 nt withheld, positions 6036-6072]
ACCCTATCTCGGTCTATTCTTTTGATTTATAAGGGATTTTGCCGATTTCGGCCTATTGGTTAAAAAATGA
GCTGATTTAACAAAAATTTAACGCGAATTAATTCTGTGGAATGTGTGTCAGTTAGGGTGTGGAAAGTCCC
CAGGCTCCCCAGCAGGCAGAAGTATGCAAAGCATGCATCTCAATTAGTCAGCAACCA
Features (pLannotate 1.2.2; 13 found; start..end, strand, type, name):
    275..1065    +  CDS            NeoR/KanR (fragment): aminoglycoside phosphotransferase from Tn5; aph(3')-II (or nptII); confers resistance to neomycin, kanamycin, and G418 (Geneticin®)
   1086..1244    +  CDS            ble (fragment): BLE_KLEPN - Experimental evidence at protein level: Swiss-Prot protein existence level 1. Binding protein with a strong affinity to the bleomycin family of antibiotics. Binds to CL990; an antimitotic-antibiotic compound. From Klebsiella pneumoniae.
   1239..1360    +  polyA_signal   SV40 poly(A) signal: SV40 polyadenylation signal
   1564..2152    -  rep_origin     ori: high-copy-number ColE1/pMB1/pBR322/pUC origin of replication
   2323..3183    -  CDS            AmpR: β-lactamase; bla; confers resistance to ampicillin, carbenicillin, and related antibiotics
   3184..3288    -  promoter       AmpR promoter: bla
   3364..4526    +  promoter       EF-1α promoter: strong constitutive promoter for human elongation factor EF-1α
   4540..4678    +  sig_peptide    IgH signal sequence: modified signal sequence from the mouse immunoglobulin heavy chain variable region
   4700..5374    +  CDS            E2-Crimson: E2-Crimson is a basic (constitutively fluorescent) far red fluorescent protein published in 2009, derived from Discosoma sp.. It is reported to be a rapidly-maturing tetramer with low acid sensitivity.
   5473..5680    +  polyA_signal   bGH poly(A) signal: bovine growth hormone polyadenylation signal
   5701..5722    +  promoter       SV40 promoter (fragment): SV40 enhancer and early promoter
   5743..6171    +  rep_origin     f1 ori (sequence partly withheld): f1 bacteriophage origin of replication; arrow indicates direction of (+) strand synthesis
   6185..245     +  promoter       SV40 promoter (across the origin): SV40 enhancer and early promoter
