>Addgene plasmid #38770 | pEF.myc.ER-E2-Crimson | analyzer sequence | sequence record 48797
GTACCGAATTCAAGCTTCGTGAGGCTCCGGTGCCCGTCAGTGGGCAGAGCGCACATCGCCCACAGTCCCC
GAGAAGTTGGGGGGAGGGGTCGGCAATTGAACCGGTGCCTAGAGAAGGTGGCGCGGGGTAAACTGGGAAA
GTGATGTCGTGTACTGGCTCCGCCTTTTTCCCGAGGGTGGGGGAGAACCGTATATAAGTGCAGTAGTCGC
CGTGAACGTTCTTTTTCGCAACGGGTTTGCCGCCAGAACACAGGTAAGTGCCGTGTGTGGTTCCCGCGGG
CCTGGCCTCTTTACGGGTTATGGCCCTTGCGTGCCTTGAATTACTTCCACCTGGCTCCAGTACGTGATTC
TTGATCCCGAGCTGGAGCCAGGGGCGGGCCTTGCGCTTTAGGAGCCCCTTCGCCTCGTGCTTGAGTTGAG
GCCTGGCCTGGGCGCTGGGGCCGCCGCGTGCGAATCTGGTGGCACCTTCGCGCCTGTCTCGCTGCTTTCG
ATAAGTCTCTAGCCATTTAAAATTTTTGATGACCTGCTGCGACGCTTTTTTTCTGGCAAGATAGTCTTGT
AAATGCGGGCCAGGATCTGCACACTGGTATTTCGGTTTTTGGGCCCGCGGCCGGCGACGGGGCCCGTGCG
TCCCAGCGCACATGTTCGGCGAGGCGGGGCCTGCGAGCGCGGCCACCGAGAATCGGACGGGGGTAGTCTC
AAGCTGGCCGGCCTGCTCTGGTGCCTGGCCTCGCGCCGCCGTGTATCGCCCCGCCCTGGGCGGCAAGGCT
GGCCCGGTCGGCACCAGTTGCGTGAGCGGAAAGATGGCCGCTTCCCGGCCCTGCTCCAGGGGGCTCAAAA
TGGAGGACGCGGCGCTCGGGAGAGCGGGCGGGTGAGTCACCCACACAAAGGAAAAGGGCCTTTCCGTCCT
CAGCCGTCGCTTCATGTGACTCCACGGAGTACCGGGCGCCGTCCAGGCACCTCGATTAGTTCTGGAGCTT
TTGGAGTACGTCGTCTTTAGGTTGGGGGGAGGGGTTTTATGCGATGGAGTTTCCCCACACTGAGTGGGTG
GAGACTGAAGTTAGGCCAGCTTGGCACTTGATGTAATTCTCCTTGGAATTTGGCCTTTTTGAGTTTGGAT
CTTGGTTCATTCTCAAGCCTCAGACAGTGGTTCAAAGTTTTTTTCTTCCATTTCAGGTGTCGTGAACACG
TGGCCACCATGGGATGGAGCTGTATCATCCTCTTCTTGGTAGCAACAGCTACAGGTAAGGGGTTAACAGT
AGCAGGCTTGAGGTCTGGACATATATATGGGTGACAATGACATCCACTTTGCCTTTCTCTCCACAGGCGC
GCACTCCCAGGTCCAACTGCAGGTCGACATGGATAGCACTGAGAACGTCATCAAGCCCTTCATGCGCTTC
AAGGTGCACATGGAGGGCTCCGTGAACGGCCACGAGTTCGAGATCGAGGGCGTGGGCGAGGGCAAGCCCT
ACGAGGGCACCCAGACCGCCAAGCTGCAAGTGACCAAGGGCGGCCCCCTGCCCTTCGCCTGGGACATCCT
GTCCCCCCAGTTCTTCTACGGCTCCAAGGCGTACATCAAGCACCCCGCCGACATCCCCGACTACCTCAAG
CAGTCCTTCCCCGAGGGCTTCAAGTGGGAGCGCGTGATGAACTTCGAGGACGGCGGCGTGGTGACCGTGA
CCCAGGACTCCTCCCTGCAGGACGGCACCCTCATCTACCACGTGAAGTTCATCGGCGTGAACTTCCCCTC
CGACGGCCCCGTAATGCAGAAGAAGACTCTGGGCTGGGAGCCCTCCACTGAGCGCAACTACCCCCGCGAC
GGCGTGCTGAAGGGCGAGAACCACATGGCGCTGAAGCTGAAGGGCGGCGGCCACTACCTGTGTGAGTTCA
AGTCCATCTACATGGCCAAGAAGCCCGTGAAGCTGCCCGGCTACCACTACGTGGACTACAAGCTCGACAT
CACCTCCCACAACGAGGACTACACCGTGGTGGAGCAGTACGAGCGCGCCGAGGCCCGCCACCACCTGTTC
CAGGCGGCCGCAGAACAAAAACTCATCTCAGAAGAGGATCTGAATGGGGCCGCAAGCGAGAAGGACGAGC
TGTAGTCTAGAAGCTCGCTGATCAGCCTCGACTGTGCCTTCTAGTTGCCAGCCATCTGTTGTTTGCCCCT
CCCCCGTGCCTTCCTTGACCCTGGAAGGTGCCACTCCCACTGTCCTTTCCTAATAAAATGAGGAAATTGC
ATCGCATTGTCTGAGTAGGTGTCATTCTATTCTGGGGGGTGGGGTGGGGCAGGACAGCAAGGGGGAGGAT
TGGGAAGACAATAGCAGGCATGCTGGGGATGGCCCGGGCTCTATGGCTTCTGAGGCGGAAAGAACCAGCT
GGGGCTCTAGGGGGTATCCCC
[124 nt withheld, positions 2402-2525]
C
[32 nt withheld, positions 2527-2558]
CA
[57 nt withheld, positions 2561-2617]
A
[49 nt withheld, positions 2619-2667]
CCTTTGACGTTGGAGTCCACGTTCTTT
[37 nt withheld, positions 2695-2731]
ACCCTATCTCGGTCTATTCTTTTGATTTATAAGGGATTTTGGGGATTTCGGCCTATTGGTTAAAAAATGA
GCTGATTTAACAAAAATTTAACGCGAATTAATTCTGTGGAATGTGTGTCAGTTAGGGTGTGGAAAGTCCC
CAGGCTCCCCAGGCAGGCAGAAGTATGCAAAGCATGCATCTCAATTAGTCAGCAACCAGGTGTGGAAAGT
CCCCAGGCTCCCCAGCAGGCAGAAGTATGCAAAGCATGCATCTCAATTAGTCAGCAACCATAGTCCCGCC
CCTAACTCCGCCCATCCCGCCCCTAACTCCGCCCAGTTCCGCCCATTCTCCGCCCCTAGGCTGACTAATT
TTTTTTATTTATGCAGAGGCCGAGGCCGCCTCTGCCTCTGAGCTATTCCAGAAGTAGTGAGGAGGCTTTT
TTGGAGGCCTAGGCTTTTGCAAAAAGCTCCCGGGAGGTCCACAATGATTGAACAAGATGGATTGCACGCA
GGTTCTCCGGCCGCTTGGGTGGAGAGGCTATTCGGCTATGACTGGGCACAACAGACAATCGGCTGCTCTG
ATGCCGCCGTGTTCCGGCTGTCAGCGCAGGGGCGCCCGGTTCTTTTTGTCAAGACCGACCTGTCCGGTGC
CCTGAATGAACTCCAGGACGAGGCAGCGCGGCTATCGTGGCTGGCCACGACGGGCGTTCCTTGCGCAGCT
GTGCTCGACGTTGTCACTGAAGCGGGAAGGGACTGGCTGCTATTGGGCGAAGTGCCGGGGCAGGATCTCC
TGTCATCTCACCTTGCTCCTGCCGAGAAAGTATCCATCATGGCTGATGCAATGCGGCGGCTGCATACGCT
TGATCCGGCTACCTGCCCATTCGACCACCAAGCGAAACATCGCATCGAGCGAGCACGTACTCGGATGGAA
GCCGGTCTTGTCGATCAGGATGATCTGGACGAAGAGCATCAGGGGCTCGCGCCAGCCGAACTGTTCGCCA
GGCTCAAGGCGCGTATGCCCGACGGCGAGGATCTCGTCGTGACTCATGGCGATGCCTGCTTGCCGAATAT
CATGGTGGAAAATGGCCGCTTTTCTGGATTCATCGACTGTGGCCGGCTGGGTGTGGCGGACCGCTATCAG
GACATAGCGTTGGCTACCCGTGATATTGCTGAAGAGCTTGGCGGCGAATGGGCTGACCGCTTCCTCGTGC
TTTACGGTATCGCCGCTCCCGATTCGCAGCGCATCGCCTTCTATCGCCTTCTTGACGAGTTCTTCTGAGC
GGGACTCTGGGGTTCGAAATGACCGACCAAGCGACGCCCAACCTGCCATCACGAGATTTCGATTCCACCG
CCGCCTTCTATGAAAGGTTGGGCTTCGGAATCGTTTTCCGGGACGCCGGCTGGATGATCCTCCAGCGCGG
GGATCTCATGCTGGAGTTCTTCGCCCACCCCAACTTGTTTATTGCAGCTTATAATGGTTACAAATAAAGC
AATAGCATCACAAATTTCACAAATAAAGCATTTTTTTCACTGCATTCTAGTTGTGGTTTGTCCAAACTCA
TCAATGTATCTTATCATGTCTGTATACCGGATCTTTCCGCTTCCTCGCTCACTGACTCGCTGCGCTCGGT
CGTTCGGCTGCGGCGAGCGGTATCAGCTCACTCAAAGGCGGTAATACGGTTATCCACAGAATCAGGGGAT
AACGCAGGAAAGAACATGTGAGCAAAAGGCCAGCAAAAGGCCAGGAACCGTAAAAAGGCCGCGTTGCTGG
CGTTTTTCCATAGGCTCCGCCCCCCTGACGAGCATCACAAAAATCGACGCTCAAGTCAGAGGTGGCGAAA
CCCGACAGGACTATAAAGATACCAGGCGTTTCCCCCTGGAAGCTCCCTCGTGCGCTCTCCTGTTCCGACC
CTGCCGCTTACCGGATACCTGTCCGCCTTTCTCCCTTCGGGAAGCGTGGCGCTTTCTCAATGCTCACGCT
GTAGGTATCTCAGTTCGGTGTAGGTCGTTCGCTCCAAGCTGGGCTGTGTGCACGAACCCCCCGTTCAGCC
CGACCGCTGCGCCTTATCCGGTAACTATCGTCTTGAGTCCAACCCGGTAAGACACGACTTATCGCCACTG
GCAGCAGCCACTGGTAACAGGATTAGCAGAGCGAGGTATGTAGGCGGTGCTACAGAGTTCTTGAAGTGGT
GGCCTAACTACGGCTACACTAGAAGGACAGTATTTGGTATCTGCGCTCTGCTGAAGCCAGTTACCTTCGG
AAAAAGAGTTGGTAGCTCTTGATCCGGCAAACAAACCACCGCTGGTAGCGGTGGTTTTTTTGTTTGCAAG
CAGCAGATTACGCGCAGAAAAAAAGGATCTCAAGAAGATCCTTTGATCTTTTCTACGGGGTCTGACGCTC
AGTGGAACGAAAACTCACGTTAAGGGATTTTGGTCATGAGATTATCAAAAAGGATCTTCACCTAGATCCT
TTTAAATTAAAAATGAAGTTTTAAATCAATCTAAAGTATATATGAGTAAACTTGGTCTGACAGTTACCAA
TGCTTAATCAGTGAGGCACCTATCTCAGCGATCTGTCTATTTCGTTCATCCATAGTTGCCTGACTCCCCG
TCGTGTAGATAACTACGATACGGGAGGGCTTACCATCTGGCCCCAGTGCTGCAATGATACCGCGAGACCC
ACGCTCACCGGCTCCAGATTTATCAGCAATAAACCAGCCAGCCGGAAGGGCCGAGCGCAGAAGTGGTCCT
GCAACTTTATCCGCCTCCATCCAGTCTATTAATTGTTGCCGGGAAGCTAGAGTAAGTAGTTCGCCAGTTA
ATAGTTTGCGCAACGTTGTTGCCATTGCTACAGGCATCGTGGTGTCACGCTCGTCGTTTGGTATGGCTTC
ATTCAGCTCCGGTTCCCAACGATCAAGGCGAGTTACATGATCCCCCATGTTGTGCAAAAAAGCGGTTAGC
TCCTTCGGTCCTCCGATCGTTGTCAGAAGTAAGTTGGCCGCAGTGTTATCACTCATGGTTATGGCAGCAC
TGCATAATTCTCTTACTGTCATGCCATCCGTAAGATGCTTTTCTGTGACTGGTGAGTACTCAACCAAGTC
ATTCTGAGAATAGTGTATGCGGCGACCGAGTTGCTCTTGCCCGGCGTCAATACGGGATAATACCGCGCCA
CATAGCAGAACTTTAAAAGTGCTCATCATTGGAAAACGTTCTTCGGGGCGAAAACTCTCAAGGATCTTAC
CGCTGTTGAGATCCAGTTCGATGTAACCCACTCGTGCACCCAACTGATCTTCAGCATCTTTTACTTTCAC
CAGCGTTTCTGGGTGAGCAAAAACAGGAAGGCAAAATGCCGCAAAAAAGGGAATAAGGGCGACACGGAAA
TGTTGAATACTCATACTCTTCCTTTTTCAATATTATTGAAGCATTTATCAGGGTTATTGTCTCATGAGCG
GATACATATTTGAATGTATTTAGAAAAATAAACAAATAGGGGTTCCGCGCACATTTCCCCGAAAAGTGCC
ACCTGACGTCAGATCGACGGATCGGGAGATCG
Features (pLannotate 1.2.2; 13 found; start..end, strand, type, name):
     23..1185    +  promoter       EF-1α promoter: strong constitutive promoter for human elongation factor EF-1α
   1199..1337    +  sig_peptide    IgH signal sequence: modified signal sequence from the mouse immunoglobulin heavy chain variable region
   1359..2033    +  CDS            E2-Crimson: E2-Crimson is a basic (constitutively fluorescent) far red fluorescent protein published in 2009, derived from Discosoma sp.. It is reported to be a rapidly-maturing tetramer with low acid sensitivity.
   2132..2339    +  polyA_signal   bGH poly(A) signal: bovine growth hormone polyadenylation signal
   2360..2381    +  promoter       SV40 promoter (fragment): SV40 enhancer and early promoter
   2402..2830    +  rep_origin     f1 ori (sequence partly withheld): f1 bacteriophage origin of replication; arrow indicates direction of (+) strand synthesis
   2844..3174    +  promoter       SV40 promoter: SV40 enhancer and early promoter
   3195..3986    +  CDS            neo: KKA2_KLEPN - Also known as kan, nptII. Experimental evidence at protein level: Swiss-Prot protein existence level 1. Resistance to kanamycin, neomycin, paromomycin, ribostamycin, butirosin and gentamicin B. From Klebsiella pneumoniae.
   4010..4168    +  CDS            ble (fragment): BLE_KLEPN - Experimental evidence at protein level: Swiss-Prot protein existence level 1. Binding protein with a strong affinity to the bleomycin family of antibiotics. Binds to CL990; an antimitotic-antibiotic compound. From Klebsiella pneumoniae.
   4163..4284    +  polyA_signal   SV40 poly(A) signal: SV40 polyadenylation signal
   4486..5074    -  rep_origin     ori: high-copy-number ColE1/pMB1/pBR322/pUC origin of replication
   5245..6105    -  CDS            AmpR: β-lactamase; bla; confers resistance to ampicillin, carbenicillin, and related antibiotics
   6106..6210    -  promoter       AmpR promoter: bla
