[The description below was written by a language model from this plasmid's Addgene catalogue record and pLannotate feature annotations shown in this document.]
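Description:
pEF.myc.ER-E2-Crimson is a mammalian expression plasmid of about 6.3 kb, built on the commercial pEF/myc/ER backbone, that targets the far-red fluorescent protein E2-Crimson to the lumen of the endoplasmic reticulum. In bacteria it is maintained as a high-copy plasmid through a ColE1/pUC-type origin and selected with ampicillin via the bla gene. An f1 origin is also present, which permits single-stranded DNA production. For stable selection in mammalian cells, an SV40 enhancer/early promoter drives a Tn5-derived neomycin phosphotransferase gene, conferring G418 resistance. This gene is followed by a short residual ble fragment and an SV40 polyadenylation signal.

The expression cassette uses the strong constitutive human EF-1α promoter and ends in a bovine growth hormone polyadenylation signal. The backbone provides an N-terminal modified mouse immunoglobulin heavy chain signal sequence, which directs the nascent protein into the secretory pathway. On the C-terminal side it provides a myc epitope followed by a KDEL retention motif, which keeps the protein in the ER; these two short elements are listed in the catalogue entry but not annotated in the feature tables. The depositor notes that an 82-bp intron lies after the signal sequence, so the signal peptide comes into frame with the fluorescent protein only after splicing. The 675-bp insert encodes E2-Crimson, a synthetic, rapidly maturing tetrameric derivative of DsRed-Express2 carrying thirteen substitutions.

The plasmid is intended for visualising the ER in living mammalian cells, including colocalization studies with other fluorescent markers. The two sequence records, a sequencing result and a depositor-derived sequence, differ by a few bases in length and in their start coordinates but show the same feature organisation.
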