Addgene plasmid #38770: pEF.myc.ER-E2-Crimson
Purpose: In vivo visualization of the endoplasmic reticulum (can be used for colocalization studies)
Depositing lab: Benjamin Glick. Depositing organization: University of Chicago. Publication: A rapidly maturing far-red derivative of DsRed-Express2 for whole-cell labeling. Strack RL, Hein B, Bhattacharyya D, Hell SW, Keenan RJ, Glick BS. Biochemistry. 2009 Sep 8;48(35):8279-81. 10.1021/bi900870u PubMed 19658435.
Backbone
  Vector backbone: pEF/myc/ER
  Backbone manufacturer: Invitrogen
  Backbone size w/o insert (bp): 5603
  Total vector size (bp): 6263
  Vector type: Mammalian Expression
  Selectable markers: Neomycin (select with G418)
Growth in bacteria
  Bacterial resistance: Ampicillin, 100 μg/mL
  Growth temperature: 37°C
  Growth strain: DH10B
  Copy number: High Copy
Gene/Insert
  Gene/Insert name: E2-Crimson (alt name: Modified DsRed-Express2)
  Species: Synthetic
  Insert size (bp): 675
  Promoter: EF-1a
  Tag / fusion protein: ER signal sequence (MGWSCIILFLVATATGAHS) (N terminal on backbone); myc (C terminal on backbone); ER retention signal (KDEL) (C terminal on backbone)
  Cloning method: Restriction Enzyme; 5′ cloning site Unknown (unknown if destroyed); 3′ cloning site Unknown (unknown if destroyed)
  Sequencing primers: 5′ EF1a_fwd; 3′ BGH_rev
Resource information
  A portion of this plasmid was derived from a plasmid made by: Cloned by Birka Hein in the lab of Stefan Hell.
Terms and licenses: Academic/Nonprofit Terms; Industry Terms: Not Available to Industry
Depositor comments: Vector for targeting E2-Crimson to the ER in mammalian cells. Substitutions in E2-Crimson relative to DsRed-Express2 are: E32V, Q66F, V71A, V73I, K83L, L85Q, F118L, L150N, I161N, K163M, V175C, Y193H, S197Y IMPORTANT NOTE: There is an 82-bp intron after the ER signal sequence. The signal sequence will be in frame with the final product.
How to cite: pEF.myc.ER-E2-Crimson was a gift from Benjamin Glick (Addgene plasmid # 38770 ; http://n2t.net/addgene:38770 ; RRID:Addgene_38770)
