>Addgene plasmid #38770 | pEF.myc.ER-E2-Crimson | addgene partial sequence | sequence record 82400 | BGH-rev 5'-TAGAAGGCACAGTCGAGG-3'
GACTACAGCTCGTCCTTCTCGCTTGCGGCCCCATTCAGATCCTCTTCTGAGATGAGTTTTTGTTCTGCGG
CCGCCTGGAACAGGTGGTGGCGGGCCTCGGCGCGCTCGTACTGCTCCACCACGGTGTAGTCCTCGTTGTG
GGAGGTGATGTCGAGCTTGTAGTCCACGTAGTGGTAGCCGGGCAGCTTCACGGGCTTCTTGGCCATGTAG
ATGGACTTGAACTCACACAGGTAGTGGCCGCCGCCCTTCAGCTTCAGCGCCATGTGGTTCTCGCCCTTCA
GCACGCCGTCGCGGGGGTAGTTGCGCTCAGTGGAGGGCTCCCAGCCCAGAGTCTTCTTCTGCATTACGGG
GCCGTCGGAGGGGAAGTTCACGCCGATGAACTTCACGTGGTAGATGAGGGTGCCGTCCTGCAGGGAGGAG
TCCTGGGTCACGGTCACCACGCCGCCGTCCTCGAAGTTCATCACGCGCTCCCACTTGAAGCCCTCGGGGA
AGGACTGCTTGAGGTAGTCGGGGATGTCGGCGGGGTGCTTGATGTACGCCTTGGAGCCGTAGAAGAACTG
GGGGGACAGGATGTCCCAGGCGAAGGGCAGGGGGCCGCCCTTGGTCACTTGCAGCTTGGCGGTCTGGGTG
CCCTCGTAGGGCTTGCCCTCGCCCACGCCCTCGATCTCGAACTCGTGGCCGTTCACGGAGCCCTCCATGT
GCACCTTGAAGCGCATGAAGGGCTTGATGACGTTCTCAGTGCTATCCATGTCGACCTGCAGTTGGACCTG
GGAGTGCGCGCCTGTGGAGAGAAAGGCAAAGTGGATGTCATTGTCACCCATATATATGTCCAGACCTCAA
GCCTGCTACTGTTAACCCCTTACCTGTAGCTGTTGCTACCAAGAAGAGGATGATACAGCTCCATCCCATG
GTGGCCACGTGTTCACGACACCTGAAATGGAAGAAAAAAACTTTGAACCACTGTCTGAGGCTTGAGAATG
AACCAAGATCCAAACTCAAAAAGGGCAAATTCCAAGGAGA
