>Addgene plasmid #38770 | pEF.myc.ER-E2-Crimson | addgene partial sequence | sequence record 82401 | EF1a-F 5'-TCAAGCCTCAGACAGTGGTTC-3'
TTTCAGGTGTCGTGAACACGTGGCCACCATGGGATGGAGCTGTATCATCCTCTTCTTGGTAGCAACAGCT
ACAGGTAAGGGGTTAACAGTAGCAGGCTTGAGGTCTGGACATATATATGGGTGACAATGACATCCACTTT
GCCTTTCTCTCCACAGGCGCGCACTCCCAGGTCCAACTGCAGGTCGACATGGATAGCACTGAGAACGTCA
TCAAGCCCTTCATGCGCTTCAAGGTGCACATGGAGGGCTCCGTGAACGGCCACGAGTTCGAGATCGAGGG
CGTGGGCGAGGGCAAGCCCTACGAGGGCACCCAGACCGCCAAGCTGCAAGTGACCAAGGGCGGCCCCCTG
CCCTTCGCCTGGGACATCCTGTCCCCCCAGTTCTTCTACGGCTCCAAGGCGTACATCAAGCACCCCGCCG
ACATCCCCGACTACCTCAAGCAGTCCTTCCCCGAGGGCTTCAAGTGGGAGCGCGTGATGAACTTCGAGGA
CGGCGGCGTGGTGACCGTGACCCAGGACTCCTCCCTGCAGGACGGCACCCTCATCTACCACGTGAAGTTC
ATCGGCGTGAACTTCCCCTCCGACGGCCCCGTAATGCAGAAGAAGACTCTGGGCTGGGAGCCCTCCACTG
AGCGCAACTACCCCCGCGACGGCGTGCTGAAGGGCGAGAACCACATGGCGCTGAAGCTGAAGGGCGGCGG
CCACTACCTGTGTGAGTTCAAGTCCATCTACATGGCCAAGAAGCCCGTGAAGCTGCCCGGCTACCACTAC
GTGGACTACAAGCTCGACATCACCTCCCACAACGAGGACTACACCGTGGTGGAGCAGTACGAGCGCGCCG
AGGCCCGCCACCACCTGTTCCAGGCGGCCGCAGAACAAAAACTCATCTCAGAAGAGGATCTGAATGGGGC
CGCAAGCGAGAAGGACGAGCTGTAGTCTAGAAGCTCGCTGATCAGCCTCGACTGTGCCTTCTAGTTGCCA
GCCATCTGTTGTTTGCCCCTCCCCCGTGCCTTCCTTGACCCTGGAAGGTGCCACTCCCACTGTCCTTTCC
TAATAAAATGAGGAAATTGCATCGCATTGTCTGAGT
